>Addgene plasmid #249822 | pGLU_84 | addgene full sequence | sequence record 498528 | Addgene NGS Result
GTGACTCAGGTCTCACGTAAGTTCCGTTTATCCAAGGCGGTTCCGCAGCCACACGCCGTGTGAAGCTGGG
GCGCCGCCGCCTCCGCGCGGCGCCTTTCATTTCGCCGGGGTTGCACCCCGCAATGGCGCGCCGCCGCGTG
AATTTTTCGCGGCCGCGCGCCATTTCTCCGCCTCATCCCTTATCCTTTCGTTCTTGAACCTTACTAAATA
GTTACAAGAACTTCGGGAGGGGGGAATGTGAGACCGGGATTCACATTGGATACGAGATCCGTAGATTGAT
AAGAGGACACGGAATATCCCAGGCTAGGTGGAGGCTCAGTGATGATAAGTCTGCGATGGTGGATGCATGT
GTCATGGTCATAGCTGTTTCCTGTGTGAAATTGTTATCCGCTCAGAGGGCACAATCCTATTCCGCGCTAT
CCGACAATCTCCAAGACATTAGGTGGAGTTCAGTTCGGCGTATGGCATATGTCGCTGGAAAGAACATGTG
AGCAAAAGGCCAGCAAAAGGCCAGGAACCGTAAAAAGGCCGCGTTGCTGGCGTTTTTCCATAGGCTCCGC
CCCCCTGACGAGCATCACAAAAATCGACGCTCAAGTCAGAGGTGGCGAAACCCGACAGGACTATAAAGAT
ACCAGGCGTTTCCCCCTGGAAGCTCCCTCGTGCGCTCTCCTGTTCCGACCCTGCCGCTTACCGGATACCT
GTCCGCCTTTCTCCCTTCGGGAAGCGTGGCGCTTTCTCATAGCTCACGCTGTAGGTATCTCAGTTCGGTG
TAGGTCGTTCGCTCCAAGCTGGGCTGTGTGCACGAACCCCCCGTTCAGCCCGACCGCTGCGCCTTATCCG
GTAACTATCGTCTTGAGTCCAACCCGGTAAGACACGACTTATCGCCACTGGCAGCAGCCACTGGTAACAG
GATTAGCAGAGCGAGGTATGTAGGCGGTGCTACAGAGTTCTTGAAGTGGTGGCCTAACTACGGCTACACT
AGAAGAACAGTATTTGGTATCTGCGCTCTGCTGAAGCCAGTTACCTTCGGAAAAAGAGTTGGTAGCTCTT
GATCCGGCAAACAAACCACCGCTGGTAGCGGTGGTTTTTTTGTTTGCAAGCAGCAGATTACGCGCAGAAA
AAAAGGATCTCAAGAAGATCCTTTGATCTTTTCTACGGGGTCTGACGCTCTATTCAACAAAGCCGCCGTC
CCGTCAAGTCAGCGTAAATGGGTAGGGGGCTTCAAATCGTCCCCCCATACGATATAAGTTGTTACTAGTG
CTTGGATTCTCACCAATAAAAAACGCCCGGCGGCAACCGAGCGTTCTGAACAAATCCAGATGGAGTTCTG
AGGTCATTACTGGATCTATCAACAGGAGTCCAAGCGAGCTCGATATCAAATTACGCCCCGCCCTGCCACT
CATCGCAGTACTGTTGTAATTCATTAAGCATTCTGCCGACATGGAAGCCATCACAAACGGCATGATGAAC
CTGAATCGCCAGCGGCATCAGCACCTTGTCGCCTTGCGTATAATATTTGCCCATGGTGAAAACGGGGGCG
AAGAAGTTGTCCATATTGGCCACGTTTAAATCAAAACTGGTGAAACTCACCCAGGGATTGGCTGAGACGA
AAAACATATTCTCAATAAACCCTTTAGGGAAATAGGCCAGGTTTTCACCGTAACACGCCACATCTTGCGA
ATATATGTGTAGAAACTGCCGGAAATCGTCGTGGTATTCACTCCAGAGCGATGAAAACGTTTCAGTTTGC
TCATGGAAAACGGTGTAACAAGGGTGAACACTATCCCATATCACCAGCTCACCGTCTTTCATTGCCATAC
GAAATTCCGGATGAGCATTCATCAGGCGGGCAAGAATGTGAATAAAGGCCGGATAAAACTTGTGCTTATT
TTTCTTTACGGTCTTTAAAAAGGCCGTAATATCCAGCTGAACGGTCTGGTTATAGGTACATTGAGCAACT
GACTGAAATGCCTCAAAATGTTCTTTACGATGCCATTGGGATATATCAACGGTGGTATATCCAGTGATTT
TTTTCTCCATTTTAGCTTCCTTAGCTCCTGAAAATCTCGATAACTCAAAAAATACGCCCGGTAGTGATCT
TATTTCATTATGGTGAAAGTTGGAACCTCTTACGTGCCGATCAACGTCTCATTGATACCTGAAACAAAAC
CCATCGTACGGCCAAGGAAGTCTCCAATAACTGTGATCCACCACAAGCGCCAGGGTTTTCCCAGTCACGA
CGTTGTAAAACGACGGCCAGTCATGCATAATCCGCACGCATCTGGAATAAGGAAGTGCCATTCCGCCTGA
CCT
Features (pLannotate 1.2.2; 6 found; start..end, strand, type, name):
    379..394     -  protein_bind   lac operator (fragment): The lac repressor binds to the lac operator to inhibit transcription in E. coli. This inhibition can be relieved by adding lactose or isopropyl-β-D-thiogalactopyranoside (IPTG). lac repressor encoded by lacI
    545..1133    -  rep_origin     ori: high-copy-number ColE1/pMB1/pBR322/pUC origin of replication
   1266..1360    -  terminator     lambda t0 terminator: transcription terminator from phage lambda
   1384..2040    -  CDS            cat: CAT_ECOLX - Experimental evidence at protein level: Swiss-Prot protein existence level 1. This enzyme is an effector of chloramphenicol resistance in bacteria. From Escherichia coli. This protein is used as a marker in many commonly used cloning vectors, such as pACYC184.
   2041..2143    -  promoter       cat promoter: promoter of the E. coli cat gene encoding chloramphenicol acetyltransferase
   2218..2261    -  CDS            lacZα (fragment): LacZα fragment of β-galactosidase; lacZ fragment
