[The description below was written by a language model from this plasmid's Addgene catalogue record and pLannotate feature annotations shown in this document.]
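Description:
pGLU_84 is a small (about 2.3 kb) synthetic-biology plasmid that carries one member of a part library, recorded as RS421 library variant 13481, from work on a scalable transposon mutagenesis system for non-model bacteria. No named backbone is given. The annotated features describe a minimal E. coli cloning vector. It has a high-copy ColE1/pMB1/pUC-type origin of replication and a chloramphenicol acetyltransferase (cat) gene. The cat gene is driven by its native cat promoter and followed by the phage lambda t0 terminator, and it provides chloramphenicol selection. This matches the catalogue fields, which list chloramphenicol resistance, high copy number and propagation in a standard cloning strain.

The insert is named 13481_[abr] and is attributed to Burkholderia sp. 383, with no mutation recorded. The record does not say what kind of element it is, such as a promoter, another regulatory sequence or a coding part, and it does not explain the "[abr]" label. The automated annotation assigns no feature to the insert. Apart from the origin and resistance cassette, it detects only short fragments of a lac operator and of lacZα. These are probably remnants of a lacZα-based cloning site that flank the position where the library part sits, and they do not form a functional reporter. The unannotated stretches of the sequence presumably contain the Burkholderia-derived variant. As far as the record supports, the plasmid serves as a storage and distribution vector for a single library variant. That variant would be drawn on when assembling or testing components of transposon mutagenesis constructs for diverse bacterial hosts.
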