Addgene plasmid #249822: pGLU_84
Purpose: RS421 library variant 13481
Depositing lab: Nili Ostrov. Depositing organization: Cultivarium, Convergent Research. Publication: A scalable transposon mutagenesis system for non-model bacteria. Gilbert C, Leung J, Crits-Christoph A, Kang SC, Esmurria A, Fenn K, Brumwell SL, Martin-Moldes Z, Mendler K, Barnum TP, Nguyen M-A, Lee HH, Ostrov N. bioRxiv 2025.12.22.696024 10.64898/2025.12.22.696024.
Backbone
  Vector backbone: N/A
  Vector type: Synthetic Biology
Growth in bacteria
  Bacterial resistance: Chloramphenicol, 25 μg/mL
  Growth temperature: 37°C
  Growth strain: DH5alpha
  Copy number: High Copy
Gene/Insert
  Gene/Insert name: 13481_[abr]
  Species: Burkholderia sp. 383
  Mutation: N/A
  Cloning method: Other
Terms and licenses: Academic/Nonprofit Terms; Industry Terms: Not Available to Industry
How to cite: pGLU_84 was a gift from Nili Ostrov (Addgene plasmid # 249822 ; http://n2t.net/addgene:249822 ; RRID:Addgene_249822)
